Addgene plasmid #59009: pcDNA-mito-ZifCV1.49
Purpose: Mitochondrial Zn-binding FRET biosensor
Depositing lab: Amy Palmer. Depositing organization: University of Colorado, Boulder. Publication: New Sensors for Quantitative Measurement of Mitochondrial Zn(2+). Park JG, Qin Y, Galati DF, Palmer AE. ACS Chem Biol. 2012 Aug 10. 10.1021/cb300171p PubMed 22850482.
Backbone
  Vector backbone: pcDNA3.1(+)
  Backbone manufacturer: Invitrogen
  Backbone size w/o insert (bp): 5500
  Total vector size (bp): 7400
  Vector type: Mammalian Expression
  Selectable markers: Neomycin (select with G418)
Growth in bacteria
  Bacterial resistance: Ampicillin, 100 μg/mL
  Growth temperature: 37°C
  Growth strain: DH10B
  Copy number: High Copy
Gene/Insert
  Gene/Insert name: mito-ZifCV1.49 genetically encoded Zn(II) sensor
  Species: Synthetic
  Insert size (bp): 1908
  Promoter: CMV
  Tag / fusion protein: See comment (N terminal on insert)
  Cloning method: Restriction Enzyme; 5′ cloning site HindIII (not destroyed); 3′ cloning site EcoRI (not destroyed)
  Sequencing primers: 5′ T7 Forward; 3′ BGH Reverse
Terms and licenses: Academic/Nonprofit Terms; Industry Terms: Not Available to Industry
Depositor comments: Genetically encoded, ratiometric, fluorescent biosensor targeted to the mitochondria. mito-ZifCV1.49 contains 4 tandem repeats of the first 29 aa of human cox subunit 8a (MSVLTPLLLRGLTGSARRLPVPRAKIHSL). HindIII restriction sites are at the 5' and 3' ends of the mitochondrial targeting sequence. Zn(II)-binding domain derived from mammalian Zif268. Contains truncated CFP and circularly permuted Venus 49.
How to cite: pcDNA-mito-ZifCV1.49 was a gift from Amy Palmer (Addgene plasmid # 59009 ; http://n2t.net/addgene:59009 ; RRID:Addgene_59009)
