[The description below was written by a language model from this plasmid's Addgene catalogue record.]
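Description:
pcDNA-mito-ZifCV1.49 is a mammalian expression plasmid of about 7.4 kb built on the pcDNA3.1(+) backbone. It encodes a genetically encoded, ratiometric FRET biosensor for Zn(II) that is targeted to mitochondria. The plasmid is maintained at high copy in E. coli under ampicillin selection, and it carries a neomycin resistance marker so that transfected mammalian cells can be selected with G418. The synthetic insert of roughly 1.9 kb sits between the HindIII and EcoRI sites and is driven by the CMV promoter. The recorded sequencing primers, T7 forward and BGH reverse, flank the cloning region.

The sensor is a single fusion protein in which a Zn(II)-binding domain derived from mammalian Zif268 is combined with a truncated CFP and a circularly permuted Venus (cpVenus 49) as the fluorescent protein pair. In sensors of this design, metal binding changes the conformation of the zinc-finger domain. This alters energy transfer between the cyan donor and yellow acceptor, so the emission ratio reports Zn(II) levels. At the N terminus, four tandem repeats of the first 29 residues of human cytochrome c oxidase subunit 8a act as a mitochondrial targeting sequence that directs the sensor into the organelle. HindIII sites lie at both ends of this targeting module, so HindIII digestion would release the module as a separate fragment. According to the record, the construct is intended for measuring mitochondrial Zn(II) in mammalian cells. No feature table was provided, so element positions and other backbone details beyond the catalogue fields are not documented here.
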