>Addgene plasmid #59009 | pcDNA-mito-ZifCV1.49 | depositor partial sequence | sequence record 91490 | Insert
ATGTCCGTCCTGACGCCGCTGCTGCTGCGGGGCTTGACAGGCTCGGCCCGGCGGCTCCCAGTGCCGCGCG
CCAAGATCCATTCGTTGGGAGATCCTATGTCCGTCCTGACGCCGCTGCTGCTGCGGGGCTTGACAGGCTC
GGCCCGGCGGCTCCCAGTGCCGCGCGCCAAGATCCATTCGTTGGGAGATCCTATGTCCGTCCTGACGCCG
CTGCTGCTGCGGGGCTTGACAGGCTCGGCCCGGCGGCTCCCAGTGCCGCGCGCCAAGATCCATTCGTTGG
GAGATCCTATGTCCGTCCTGACGCCGCTGCTGCTGCGGGGCTTGACAGGCTCGGCCCGGCGGCTCCCAGT
GCCGCGCGCCAAGATCCATTCGTTGGGGAAGCTTGGGGATCCCATGGTGAGCAAGGGCGAGGAGCTGTTC
ACCGGGGTGGTGCCCATCCTGGTCGAGCTGGACGGCGACGTAAACGGCCACAGGTTCAGCGTGTCCGGCG
AGGGCGAGGGCGATGCCACCTACGGCAAGCTGACCCTGAAGTTCATCTGCACCACCGGCAAGCTGCCCGT
GCCCTGGCCCACCCTCGTGACCACCCTGACCTGGGGCGTGCAGTGCTTCAGCCGCTACCCCGACCACATG
AAGCAGCACGACTTCTTCAAGTCCGCCATGCCCGAAGGCTACGTCCAGGAGCGTACCATCTTCTTCAAGG
ACGACGGCAACTACAAGACCCGCGCCGAGGTGAAGTTCGAGGGCGACACCCTGGTGAACCGCATCGAGCT
GAAGGGCATCGACTTCAAGGAGGACGGCAACATCCTGGGGCACAAGCTGGAGTACAACTACATCAGCCAC
AACGTCTATATCACCGCCGACAAGCAGAAGAACGGCATCAAGGCCCACTTCAAGATCCGCCACAACATCG
AGGACGGCAGCGTGCAGCTCGCCGACCACTACCAGCAGAACACCCCCATCGGCGACGGCCCCGTGCTGCT
GCCCGACAACCACTACCTGAGCACCCAGTCCGCCCTGAGCAAAGACCCCAACGAGAAGCGCGATCACATG
GTCCTGCTGGAGTTCGTGACCGCCGCCCGCATGCATGAACGCCCATATGCTTGCCCTGTCGAGTCCTGCG
ATCGCCGCTTTTCTCGCTCGGATGAGCTTACCCGCCATATCCGCATCCACACAGGCCAGAAGGAGCTCAT
GGTGAGCAAGGGCGAGGAGCTGTTCACCGGGGTGGTGCCCATCCTGGTCGAGCTGGACGGCGACGTAAAC
GGCCACAAGTTCAGCGTGTCCGGCGAGGGCGAGGGCGATGCCACCTACGGCAAGCTGACCCTGAAGTTCA
TCTGCACCACCGGCAAGCTGCCCGTGCCCTGGCCCACCCTCGTGACCACCTTCGGCTACGGCCTGATGTG
CTTCGCCCGCTACCCCGACCACATGAAGCAGCACGACTTCTTCAAGTCCGCCATGCCCGAAGGCTACGTC
CAGGAGCGCACCATCTTCTTCAAGGACGACGGCAACTACAAGACCCGCGCCGAGGTGAAGTTCGAGGGCG
ACACCCTGGTGAACCGCATCGAGCTGAAGGGCATCGACTTCAAGGAGGACGGCAACATCCTGGGGCACAA
GCTGGAGTACAACTACAACAGCCACAACGTCTATATCATGGCCGACAAGCAGAAGAACGGCATCAAGGTG
AACTTCAAGATCCGCCACAACATCGAGGACGGCAGCGTGCAGCTCGCCGACCACTACCAGCAGAACACCC
CCATCGGCGACGGCCCCGTGCTGCTGCCCGACAACCACTACCTGAGCTACCAGTCCGCCCTGAGCAAAGA
CCCCAACGAGAAGCGCGATCACATGGTCCTGCTGGAGTTCGTGACCGCCGCCGGGATCACTCTCGGCATG
GACGAGCTCTACAAGTAA
