>Addgene plasmid #59009 | pcDNA-mito-ZifCV1.49 | addgene partial sequence | sequence record 93480 | CMV-F 5'-CGCAAATGGGCGGTAGGCGTG-3'
ACTGCTTACTGGCTTATCGAAATTAATACGACTCACTATAGGGAGACCCAAGCTTATGTCCGTCCTGACG
CCGCTGCTGCTGCGGGGCTTGACAGGCTCGGCCCGGCGGCTCCCAGTGCCGCGCGCCAAGATCCATTCGT
TGGGAGATCCTATGTCCGTCCTGACGCCGCTGCTGCTGCGGGGCTTGACAGGCTCGGCCCGGCGGCTCCC
AGTGCCGCGCGCCAAGATCCATTCGTTGGGAGATCCTATGTCCGTCCTGACGCCGCTGCTGCTGCGGGGC
TTGACAGGCTCGGCCCGGCGGCTCCCAGTGCCGCGCGCCAAGATCCATTCGTTGGGAGATCCTATGTCCG
TCCTGACGCCGCTGCTGCTGCGGGGCTTGACAGGCTCGGCCCGGCGGCTCCCAGTGCCGCGCGCCAAGAT
CCATTCGTTGGGGAAGCTTGGGGATCCCATGGTGAGCAAGGGCGAGGAGCTGTTCACCGGGGTGGTGCCC
ATCCTGGTCGAGCTGGACGGCGACGTAAACGGCCACAGGTTCAGCGTGTCCGGCGAGGGCGAGGGCGATG
CCACCTACGGCAAGCTGACCCTGAAGTTCATCTGCACCACCGGCAAGCTGCCCGTGCCCTGGCCCACCCT
CGTGACCACCCTGACCTGGGGCGTGCAGTGCTTCAGCCGCTACCCCGACCACATGAAGCAGCACGACTTC
TTCAAGTCCGCCATGCCCGAAGGCTACGTCCAGGAGCGTACCATCTTCTTCAAGGACGACGGCAACTAC
