>Addgene plasmid #59009 | pcDNA-mito-ZifCV1.49 | addgene partial sequence | sequence record 93490 | Citrine RV 5'-CATCAGGCCGTAGCCGAAGG-3'
TCCGAGCGAGAAAAGCGGCGATCGCAGGACTCGACAGGGCAAGCATATGGGCGTTCATGCATGCGGGCGG
CGGTCACGAACTCCAGCAGGACCATGTGATCGCGCTTCTCGTTGGGGTCTTTGCTCAGGGCGGACTGGGT
GCTCAGGTAGTGGTTGTCGGGCAGCAGCACGGGGCCGTCGCCGATGGGGGTGTTCTGCTGGTAGTGGTCG
GCGAGCTGCACGCTGCCGTCCTCGATGTTGTGGCGGATCTTGAAGTGGGCCTTGATGCCGTTCTTCTGCT
TGTCGGCGGTGATATAGACGTTGTGGCTGATGTAGTTGTACTCCAGCTTGTGCCCCAGGATGTTGCCGTC
CTCCTTGAAGTCGATGCCCTTCAGCTCGATGC
